Addgene plasmid #217912: Q54A
Purpose: A plasmid encoding the hydrogel-forming protein PXP with the Q54A coil mutation
Depositing lab: Cole DeForest. Depositing organization: University of Washington. Publication: Genetically Encoded XTEN-based Hydrogels with Tunable Viscoelasticity and Biodegradability for Injectable Cell Therapies. Bennett JI, Boit MO, Gregorio NE, Zhang F, Kibler RD, Hoye JW, Prado O, Rapp PB, Murry CE, Stevens KR, DeForest CA. Adv Sci (Weinh). 2024 Mar 13:e2301708. doi: 10.1002/advs.202301708. PubMed 38477407.
Backbone
  Vector backbone: pQE-30
  Backbone size w/o insert (bp): 4667
  Total vector size (bp): 5600
  Vector type: Bacterial Expression
Growth in bacteria
  Bacterial resistance: Ampicillin, 100 μg/mL
  Growth temperature: 37°C
  Growth strain: DH5alpha
  Copy number: Unknown
Gene/Insert
  Gene/Insert name: PXP Q54A
  Species: Synthetic
  Insert size (bp): 933
  Mutation: Glutamine at position 55 and 267 mutated to Alanine, changes occur in each of the two coils in order to alter the coiled-coil interaction
  Promoter: T5
  Tag / fusion protein: 6x His (N and C term)
  Cloning method: Other
  Sequencing primers: 5′ pQE promoter
Terms and licenses: Academic/Nonprofit Terms; Industry Terms: Not Available to Industry
How to cite: Q54A was a gift from Cole DeForest (Addgene plasmid # 217912 ; http://n2t.net/addgene:217912 ; RRID:Addgene_217912)
