[The description below was written by a language model from this plasmid's Addgene catalogue record and pLannotate feature annotations shown in this document.]
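Description:
Q54A is a bacterial expression plasmid built on the pQE-30 backbone (about 5.6 kb in total) that encodes a mutant version of PXP, a synthetic hydrogel-forming protein. It replicates in E. coli from a ColE1/pMB1-type origin and is selected with ampicillin through the β-lactamase gene. The feature table also shows a bom mobilisation region, a residual rop fragment, and a cat (chloramphenicol acetyltransferase) coding sequence with a partial promoter downstream of the expression cassette. Only ampicillin is listed as the selection. A lacI gene driven by the strengthened lacIq promoter is carried on the plasmid, supplying repressor in cis.

The 933 bp synthetic insert is transcribed from the bacteriophage T5 promoter, which is read by the host RNA polymerase and is controlled by lac operator sequences, so expression is repressed by LacI and inducible with IPTG. Lambda t0 terminates the insert transcript, and an rrnB T1 terminator follows the cat gene. The open reading frame begins and ends with 6xHis tags for metal-affinity purification. Within it the annotation detects two segments related to cartilage oligomeric matrix protein (COMP), which correspond to the two terminal coil domains. The unannotated stretch between them is presumably the XTEN-based midblock indicated by the associated publication title. Association of the coils crosslinks the chains into a physical hydrogel network.

In this variant a glutamine in each coil is changed to alanine to alter the coiled-coil interaction. The record lists the mutated residues as positions 55 and 267, although the construct name says Q54A. The construct is used to produce recombinant protein for hydrogels with tunable viscoelasticity, developed for injectable cell therapy applications.
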