Features (pLannotate 1.2.2; 19 found; start..end, strand, type, name):
    408..512     -  promoter       AmpR promoter: bla
    622..666     +  promoter       T5 promoter: bacteriophage T5 promoter for E. coli RNA polymerase, with embedded lac operator
    674..690     +  protein_bind   lac operator: The lac repressor binds to the lac operator to inhibit transcription in E. coli. This inhibition can be relieved by adding lactose or isopropyl-β-D-thiogalactopyranoside (IPTG). lac repressor encoded by lacI
    739..756     +  CDS            7xHis (fragment): 6xHis affinity tag
    817..945     +  CDS            Comp (fragment): COMP_MOUSE - Experimental evidence at protein level: Swiss-Prot protein existence level 1. May play a role in the structural integrity of cartilage via its interaction with other extracellular matrix proteins such as the collagens and fibronectin. Can mediate the interaction of chondrocytes with the cartilage extracellular matrix through interaction with cell surface integrin receptors. Could play a role in the pathogenesis of osteoarthritis. Potent suppressor of apoptosis in both primary chondrocytes and transformed cells. Suppresses apoptosis by blocking the activation of caspase-3 and by in
   1396..1581    +  CDS            COMP (fragment): COMP_HUMAN - Experimental evidence at protein level: Swiss-Prot protein existence level 1. May play a role in the structural integrity of cartilage via its interaction with other extracellular matrix proteins such as the collagens and fibronectin. Can mediate the interaction of chondrocytes with the cartilage extracellular matrix through interaction with cell surface integrin receptors. Could play a role in the pathogenesis of osteoarthritis. Potent suppressor of apoptosis in both primary chondrocytes and transformed cells. Suppresses apoptosis by blocking the activation of caspase-3 and by in
   1630..1647    +  CDS            7xHis (fragment): 6xHis affinity tag
   1669..1763    +  terminator     lambda t0 terminator: transcription terminator from phage lambda
   1778..1806    +  promoter       cat promoter (fragment): promoter of the E. coli cat gene encoding chloramphenicol acetyltransferase
   1807..2463    +  CDS            cat: CAT_ECOLX - Experimental evidence at protein level: Swiss-Prot protein existence level 1. This enzyme is an effector of chloramphenicol resistance in bacteria. From Escherichia coli. This protein is used as a marker in many commonly used cloning vectors, such as pACYC184.
   2531..2617    +  terminator     rrnB T1 terminator: Escherichia coli rrnB; transcription terminator T1 from the E. coli rrnB gene
   2640..2657    -  promoter       tet promoter (fragment): E. coli promoter for tetracycline efflux protein gene
   2676..2697    -  protein_bind   CAP binding site: CAP binding activates transcription in the presence of cAMP. E. coli catabolite activator protein
   2710..3792    -  CDS            lacI: lac repressor; lacI; The lac repressor binds to the lac operator to inhibit transcription in E. coli. This inhibition can be relieved by adding lactose or isopropyl-β-D-thiogalactopyranoside (IPTG).
   3793..3870    -  promoter       lacIq promoter: lacI (mutant); In the lacIq allele, a single base change in the promoter boosts expression of the lacI gene about 10-fold.
   3919..3960    +  CDS            rop (fragment): Rop protein, which maintains plasmids at low copy number; rop
   4062..4202    +  misc_feature   bom: basis of mobility region from pBR322
   4388..4976    -  rep_origin     ori: high-copy-number ColE1/pMB1/pBR322/pUC origin of replication
   5147..407     -  CDS            AmpR (across the origin): β-lactamase; bla; confers resistance to ampicillin, carbenicillin, and related antibiotics
>Addgene plasmid #217912 | Q54A | addgene full sequence | sequence record 437013 | Addgene NGS Result
AGTAAGTTGGCCGCAGTGTTATCACTCATGGTTATGGCAGCACTGCATAATTCTCTTACTGTCATGCCAT
CCGTAAGATGCTTTTCTGTGACTGGTGAGTACTCAACCAAGTCATTCTGAGAATAGTGTATGCGGCGACC
GAGTTGCTCTTGCCCGGCGTCAATACGGGATAATACCGCGCCACATAGCAGAACTTTAAAAGTGCTCATC
ATTGGAAAACGTTCTTCGGGGCGAAAACTCTCAAGGATCTTACCGCTGTTGAGATCCAGTTCGATGTAAC
CCACTCGTGCACCCAACTGATCTTCAGCATCTTTTACTTTCACCAGCGTTTCTGGGTGAGCAAAAACAGG
AAGGCAAAATGCCGCAAAAAAGGGAATAAGGGCGACACGGAAATGTTGAATACTCATACTCTTCCTTTTT
CAATATTATTGAAGCATTTATCAGGGTTATTGTCTCATGAGCGGATACATATTTGAATGTATTTAGAAAA
ATAAACAAATAGGGGTTCCGCGCACATTTCCCCGAAAAGTGCCACCTGACGTCTAAGAAACCATTATTAT
CATGACATTAACCTATAAAAATAGGCGTATCACGAGGCCCTTTCGTCTTCACGTCGAGAAATCATAAAAA
ATTTATTTGCTTTGTGAGCGGATAACAATTATAATAGATTCAATTGTGAGCGGATAACAATTTCACACAG
AATTCATTAAAGAGGAGAAATTAACTATGAGAGGATCGCATCACCATCACCATCACGGATCCGGTCGTGG
TGACTCTGGCTCAGGTTCGGGTAGTGGGAGCGGCTCTGGCAGCGGTGCGCCGCAAATGCTGCGTGAACTG
CAGGAAACCAATGCCGCGCTTCAGGATGTGCGGGAATTGCTTCGTCAAGCGGTCAAGGAGATAACGTTCT
TGAAGAACACCGTCATGGAGTCGGATGCGTCTGGCTCCGGAAGCGGAAGTGGTTCTGGTAGCGTCGACGG
CTCCCCGGCTGGCAGCCCGACCAGCACTGAAGAGGGCACGAGCGAGTCGGCGACCCCGGAGTCTGGTCCG
GGCACCTCCACCGAACCGTCTGAGGGCAGCGCACCGGGTAGCCCGGCCGGTAGCCCTACCAGCACCGAAG
AGGGTACCAGCACGGAACCGAGCGAAGGCTCGGCACCGGGTACGAGCACCGAGCCGTCCGAGGGTTCCGC
GCCAGGTACCAGCGAGAGCGCAACGCCGGAGTCCGGTCCGGGCAGCGAACCAGCGACCAGCGGCAGCGAA
ACGCCGGGTTCAGAGCCGGCGACGAGCGGTAGCGAGACTCCGGGCAGCCCGGCTGGTAGCCCGACGTCCA
CCGAAGAAGGCACCAGCGAAAGCGCCACCCCGGAGAGCGGTCCTGGTACGTCTACCGAGCCATCTGAGGG
TAGCGCGCCGCTCGAGTCAGGTTCGGGTAGTGGGAGCGGCTCTGGCAGCGGTGCGCCGCAAATGCTGCGT
GAACTGCAGGAAACCAATGCCGCGCTTCAGGATGTGCGGGAATTGCTTCGTCAAGCGGTCAAGGAGATAA
CGTTCTTGAAGAACACCGTCATGGAGTCGGATGCGTCCGGATCTGGCTCCGGAAGCGGAAGTGGTTCTGG
TAGCGGTCGTGGTGACTCTCATCACCATCACCATCACAAGCTTAATTAGCTGAGCTTGGACTCCTGTTGA
TAGATCCAGTAATGACCTCAGAACTCCATCTGGATTTGTTCAGAACGCTCGGTTGCCGCCGGGCGTTTTT
TATTGGTGAGAATCCAAGCTAGCTTGGCGAGATTTTCAGGAGCTAAGGAAGCTAAAATGGAGAAAAAAAT
CACTGGATATACCACCGTTGATATATCCCAATGGCATCGTAAAGAACATTTTGAGGCATTTCAGTCAGTT
GCTCAATGTACCTATAACCAGACCGTTCAGCTGGATATTACGGCCTTTTTAAAGACCGTAAAGAAAAATA
AGCACAAGTTTTATCCGGCCTTTATTCACATTCTTGCCCGCCTGATGAATGCTCATCCGGAATTTCGTAT
GGCAATGAAAGACGGTGAGCTGGTGATATGGGATAGTGTTCACCCTTGTTACACCGTTTTCCATGAGCAA
ACTGAAACGTTTTCATCGCTCTGGAGTGAATACCACGACGATTTCCGGCAGTTTCTACACATATATTCGC
AAGATGTGGCGTGTTACGGTGAAAACCTGGCCTATTTCCCTAAAGGGTTTATTGAGAATATGTTTTTCGT
CTCAGCCAATCCCTGGGTGAGTTTCACCAGTTTTGATTTAAACGTGGCCAATATGGACAACTTCTTCGCC
CCCGTTTTCACCATGGGCAAATATTATACGCAAGGCGACAAGGTGCTGATGCCGCTGGCGATTCAGGTTC
ATCATGCCGTTTGTGATGGCTTCCATGTCGGCAGAATGCTTAATGAATTACAACAGTACTGCGATGAGTG
GCAGGGCGGGGCGTAATTTTTTTAAGGCAGTTATTGGTGCCCTTAAACGCCTGGGGTAATGACTCTCTAG
CTTGAGGCATCAAATAAAACGAAAGGCTCAGTCGAAAGACTGGGCCTTTCGTTTTATCTGTTGTTTGTCG
GTGAACGCTCTCCTGAGTAGGACAAATCCGCCCTCTAGATTACGTGCAGTCGATGATAAGCTGTCAAACA
TGAGAATTGTGCCTAATGAGTGAGCTAACTTACATTAATTGCGTTGCGCTCACTGCCCGCTTTCCAGTCG
GGAAACCTGTCGTGCCAGCTGCATTAATGAATCGGCCAACGCGCGGGGAGAGGCGGTTTGCGTATTGGGC
GCCAGGGTGGTTTTTCTTTTCACCAGTGAGACGGGCAACAGCTGATTGCCCTTCACCGCCTGGCCCTGAG
AGAGTTGCAGCAAGCGGTCCACGCTGGTTTGCCCCAGCAGGCGAAAATCCTGTTTGATGGTGGTTAACGG
CGGGATATAACATGAGCTGTCTTCGGTATCGTCGTATCCCACTACCGAGATATCCGCACCAACGCGCAGC
CCGGACTCGGTAATGGCGCGCATTGCGCCCAGCGCCATCTGATCGTTGGCAACCAGCATCGCAGTGGGAA
CGATGCCCTCATTCAGCATTTGCATGGTTTGTTGAAAACCGGACATGGCACTCCAGTCGCCTTCCCGTTC
CGCTATCGGCTGAATTTGATTGCGAGTGAGATATTTATGCCAGCCAGCCAGACGCAGACGCGCCGAGACA
GAACTTAATGGGCCCGCTAACAGCGCGATTTGCTGGTGACCCAATGCGACCAGATGCTCCACGCCCAGTC
GCGTACCGTCTTCATGGGAGAAAATAATACTGTTGATGGGTGTCTGGTCAGAGACATCAAGAAATAACGC
CGGAACATTAGTGCAGGCAGCTTCCACAGCAATGGCATCCTGGTCATCCAGCGGATAGTTAATGATCAGC
CCACTGACGCGTTGCGCGAGAAGATTGTGCACCGCCGCTTTACAGGCTTCGACGCCGCTTCGTTCTACCA
TCGACACCACCACGCTGGCACCCAGTTGATCGGCGCGAGATTTAATCGCCGCGACAATTTGCGACGGCGC
GTGCAGGGCCAGACTGGAGGTGGCAACGCCAATCAGCAACGACTGTTTGCCCGCCAGTTGTTGTGCCACG
CGGTTGGGAATGTAATTCAGCTCCGCCATCGCCGCTTCCACTTTTTCCCGCGTTTTCGCAGAAACGTGGC
TGGCCTGGTTCACCACGCGGGAAACGGTCTGATAAGAGACACCGGCATACTCTGCGACATCGTATAACGT
TACTGGTTTCACATTCACCACCCTGAATTGACTCTCTTCCGGGCGCTATCATGCCATACCGCGAAAGGTT
TTGCACCATTCGATGGTGTCGGAATTTCGGGCAGCGTTGGGTCCTGGCCACGGGTGCGCATGATCTAGAG
CTGCCTCGCGCGTTTCGGTGATGACGGTGAAAACCTCTGACACATGCAGCTCCCGGAGACGGTCACAGCT
TGTCTGTAAGCGGATGCCGGGAGCAGACAAGCCCGTCAGGGCGCGTCAGCGGGTGTTGGCGGGGGTCGGG
GCGCAGCCATGACCCAGTCACGTAGCGATAGCGGAGTGTATACTGGCTTAACTATGCGGCATCAGAGCAG
ATTGTACTGAGAGTGCACCATATGCGGTGTGAAATACCGCACAGATGCGTAAGGAGAAAATACCGCATCA
GGCGCTCTTCCGCTTCCTCGCTCACTGACTCGCTGCGCTCGGTCGTTCGGCTGCGGCGAGCGGTATCAGC
TCACTCAAAGGCGGTAATACGGTTATCCACAGAATCAGGGGATAACGCAGGAAAGAACATGTGAGCAAAA
GGCCAGCAAAAGGCCAGGAACCGTAAAAAGGCCGCGTTGCTGGCGTTTTTCCATAGGCTCCGCCCCCCTG
ACGAGCATCACAAAAATCGACGCTCAAGTCAGAGGTGGCGAAACCCGACAGGACTATAAAGATACCAGGC
GTTTCCCCCTGGAAGCTCCCTCGTGCGCTCTCCTGTTCCGACCCTGCCGCTTACCGGATACCTGTCCGCC
TTTCTCCCTTCGGGAAGCGTGGCGCTTTCTCATAGCTCACGCTGTAGGTATCTCAGTTCGGTGTAGGTCG
TTCGCTCCAAGCTGGGCTGTGTGCACGAACCCCCCGTTCAGCCCGACCGCTGCGCCTTATCCGGTAACTA
TCGTCTTGAGTCCAACCCGGTAAGACACGACTTATCGCCACTGGCAGCAGCCACTGGTAACAGGATTAGC
AGAGCGAGGTATGTAGGCGGTGCTACAGAGTTCTTGAAGTGGTGGCCTAACTACGGCTACACTAGAAGGA
CAGTATTTGGTATCTGCGCTCTGCTGAAGCCAGTTACCTTCGGAAAAAGAGTTGGTAGCTCTTGATCCGG
CAAACAAACCACCGCTGGTAGCGGTGGTTTTTTTGTTTGCAAGCAGCAGATTACGCGCAGAAAAAAAGGA
TCTCAAGAAGATCCTTTGATCTTTTCTACGGGGTCTGACGCTCAGTGGAACGAAAACTCACGTTAAGGGA
TTTTGGTCATGAGATTATCAAAAAGGATCTTCACCTAGATCCTTTTAAATTAAAAATGAAGTTTTAAATC
AATCTAAAGTATATATGAGTAAACTTGGTCTGACAGTTACCAATGCTTAATCAGTGAGGCACCTATCTCA
GCGATCTGTCTATTTCGTTCATCCATAGTTGCCTGACTCCCCGTCGTGTAGATAACTACGATACGGGAGG
GCTTACCATCTGGCCCCAGTGCTGCAATGATACCGCGAGACCCACGCTCACCGGCTCCAGATTTATCAGC
AATAAACCAGCCAGCCGGAAGGGCCGAGCGCAGAAGTGGTCCTGCAACTTTATCCGCCTCCATCCAGTCT
ATTAATTGTTGCCGGGAAGCTAGAGTAAGTAGTTCGCCAGTTAATAGTTTGCGCAACGTTGTTGCCATTG
CTACAGGCATCGTGGTGTCACGCTCGTCGTTTGGTATGGCTTCATTCAGCTCCGGTTCCCAACGATCAAG
GCGAGTTACATGATCCCCCATGTTGTGCAAAAAAGCGGTTAGCTCCTTCGGTCCTCCGATCGTTGTCAGA
